>Addgene plasmid #69074 | pTAL-MajSat-FLAG-NLS-VP64 | depositor full sequence | sequence record 121734 | pTAL-MajSat-FLAG-NLS-VP64 sequence 7447 bps
GCACCCCAGGCTTTACACTTTATGCTTCCGGCTCGTATGTTGTGTGGAATTGTGAGCGGATAACAATTTC
ACACAGGAAACAGCTATGACCATGAGGCGCGCCGGATTCGACATTGATTATTGACTAGTTATTAATAGTA
ATCAATTACGGGGTCATTAGTTCATAGCCCATATATGGAGTTCCGCGTTACATAACTTACGGTAAATGGC
CCGCCTGGCTGACCGCCCAACGACCCCCGCCCATTGACGTCAATAATGACGTATGTTCCCATAGTAACGC
CAATAGGGACTTTCCATTGACGTCAATGGGTGGAGTATTTACGGTAAACTGCCCACTTGGCAGTACATCA
AGTGTATCATATGCCAAGTACGCCCCCTATTGACGTCAATGACGGTAAATGGCCCGCCTGGCATTATGCC
CAGTACATGACCTTATGGGACTTTCCTACTTGGCAGTACATCTACGTATTAGTCATCGCTATTACCATGG
TCGAGGTGAGCCCCACGTTCTGCTTCACTCTCCCCATCTCCCCCCCCTCCCCACCCCCAATTTTGTATTT
ATTTATTTTTTAATTATTTTGTGCAGCGATGGGGGCGGGGGGGGGGGGGGGGCGCGCGCCAGGCGGGGCG
GGGCGGGGCGAGGGGCGGGGCGGGGCGAGGCGGAGAGGTGCGGCGGCAGCCAATCAGAGCGGCGCGCTCC
GAAAGTTTCCTTTTATGGCGAGGCGGCGGCGGCGGCGGCCCTATAAAAAGCGAAGCGCGCGGCGGGCGGG
AGTCGCTGCGTTGCCTTCGCCCCGTGCCCCGCTCCGCGCCGCCTCGCGCCGCCCGCCCCGGCTCTGACTG
ACCGCGTTACTCCCACAGGTGAGCGGGCGGGACGGCCCTTCTCCTCCGGGCTGTAATTAGCGCTTGGTTT
AATGACGGCTCGTTTCTTTTCTGTGGCTGCGTGAAAGCCTTAAAGGGCTCCGGGAGGGCCCTTTGTGCGG
GGGGGAGCGGCTCGGGGGGTGCGTGCGTGTGTGTGTGCGTGGGGAGCGCCGCGTGCGGCCCGCGCTGCCC
GGCGGCTGTGAGCGCTGCGGGCGCGGCGCGGGGCTTTGTGCGCTCCGCGTGTGCGCGAGGGGAGCGCGGC
CGGGGGCGGTGCCCCGCGGTGCGGGGGGGCTGCGAGGGGAACAAAGGCTGCGTGCGGGGTGTGTGCGTGG
GGGGGTGAGCAGGGGGTGTGGGCGCGGCGGTCGGGCTGTAACCCCCCCCTGCACCCCCCTCCCCGAGTTG
CTGAGCACGGCCCGGCTTCGGGTGCGGGGCTCCGTGCGGGGCGTGGCGCGGGGCTCGCCGTGCCGGGCGG
GGGGTGGCGGCAGGTGGGGGTGCCGGGCGGGGCGGGGCCGCCTCGGGCCGGGGAGGGCTCGGGGGAGGGG
CGCGGCGGCCCCGGAGCGCCGGCGGCTGTCGAGGCGCGGCGAGCCGCAGCCATTGCCTTTTATGGTAATC
GTGCGAGAGGGCGCAGGGACTTCCTTTGTCCCAAATCTGGCGGAGCCGAAATCTGGGAGGCGCCGCCGCA
CCCCCTCTAGCGGGCGCGGGCGAAGCGGTGCGGCGCCGGCAGGAAGGAAATGGGCGGGGAGGGCCTTCGT
GCGTCGCCGCGCCGCCGTCCCCTTCTCCATCTCCAGCCTCGGGGCTGCCGCAGGGGGACGGCTGCCTTCG
GGGGGGACGGGGCAGGGCGGGGTTCGGCTTCTGGCGTGTGACCGGCGGCTCTAGAGCCTCTGCTAACCAT
GTTCATGCCTTCTTCTTTTTCCTACAGATCCTTAATTAATAATACGACTCACTATAGGGAACAAAAGCTG
GAGCTAAGCTTGCTTGTTCTTTTTGCAGAAGCTCAGAATAAACGCTCAACTTTGGCAGCCGCCACCATGA
GATCTCCTAAGAAAAAGAGGAAGGTGCAGGTGGATCTACGCACGCTCGGCTACAGTCAGCAGCAGCAAGA
GAAGATCAAACCGAAGGTGCGTTCGACAGTGGCGCAGCACCACGAGGCACTGGTGGGCCATGGGTTTACA
CACGCGCACATCGTTGCGCTCAGCCAACACCCGGCAGCGTTAGGGACCGTCGCTGTCACGTATCAGCACA
TAATCACGGCGTTGCCAGAGGCGACACACGAAGACATCGTTGGCGTCGGCAAACAGTGGTCCGGCGCACG
CGCCCTGGAGGCCTTGCTCACGGATGCGGGGGAGTTGAGAGGTCCGCCGTTACAGTTGGACACAGGCCAA
CTTGTGAAGATTGCAAAACGTGGCGGCGTGACCGCAATGGAGGCAGTGCATGCATCGCGCAATGCACTGA
CGGGTGCCCCCCTGAACCTGACCCCGGACCAAGTGGTGGCTATCGCCAGCAACGGTGGCGGCAAGCAAGC
GCTCGAAACGGTGCAGCGGCTGTTGCCGGTGCTGTGCCAGGACCATGGCCTGACCCCGGACCAAGTGGTG
GCTATCGCCAGCAACAAGGGCGGCAAGCAAGCGCTCGAAACGGTGCAGCGGCTGTTGCCGGTGCTGTGCC
AGGACCATGGCCTGACTCCGGACCAAGTGGTGGCTATCGCCAGCCACGATGGCGGCAAGCAAGCGCTCGA
AACGGTGCAGCGGCTGTTGCCGGTGCTGTGCCAGGACCATGGCCTGACTCCGGACCAAGTGGTGGCTATC
GCCAGCCACGATGGCGGCAAGCAAGCGCTCGAAACGGTGCAGCGGCTGTTGCCGGTGCTGTGCCAGGACC
ATGGCCTGACCCCGGACCAAGTGGTGGCTATCGCCAGCAACATTGGCGGCAAGCAAGCGCTCGAAACGGT
GCAGCGGCTGTTGCCGGTGCTGTGCCAGGACCATGGCCTGACCCCGGACCAAGTGGTGGCTATCGCCAGC
AACGGTGGCGGCAAGCAAGCGCTCGAAACGGTGCAGCGGCTGTTGCCGGTGCTGTGCCAGGACCATGGCC
TGACCCCGGACCAAGTGGTGGCTATCGCCAGCAACATTGGCGGCAAGCAAGCGCTCGAAACGGTGCAGCG
GCTGTTGCCGGTGCTGTGCCAGGACCATGGCCTGACCCCGGACCAAGTGGTGGCTATCGCCAGCAACGGT
GGCGGCAAGCAAGCGCTCGAAACGGTGCAGCGGCTGTTGCCGGTGCTGTGCCAGGACCATGGCCTGACCC
CGGACCAAGTGGTGGCTATCGCCAGCAACGGTGGCGGCAAGCAAGCGCTCGAAACGGTGCAGCGGCTGTT
GCCGGTGCTGTGCCAGGACCATGGCCTGACTCCGGACCAAGTGGTGGCTATCGCCAGCCACGATGGCGGC
AAGCAAGCGCTCGAAACGGTGCAGCGGCTGTTGCCGGTGCTGTGCCAGGACCATGGCCTGACCCCGGACC
AAGTGGTGGCTATCGCCAGCCACGATGGCGGCAAGCAAGCGCTCGAAACGGTGCAGCGGCTGTTGCCGGT
GCTGTGCCAGGACCATGGCCTGACCCCGGACCAAGTGGTGGCTATCGCCAGCAACATTGGCGGCAAGCAA
GCGCTCGAAACGGTGCAGCGGCTGTTGCCGGTGCTGTGCCAGGACCATGGCCTGACTCCGGACCAAGTGG
TGGCTATCGCCAGCCACGATGGCGGCAAGCAAGCGCTCGAAACGGTGCAGCGGCTGTTGCCGGTGCTGTG
CCAGGACCATGGCCTGACCCCGGACCAAGTGGTGGCTATCGCCAGCAACAAGGGCGGCAAGCAAGCGCTC
GAAACGGTGCAGCGGCTGTTGCCGGTGCTGTGCCAGGACCATGGCCTGACCCCGGACCAAGTGGTGGCTA
TCGCCAGCAACGGTGGCGGCAAGCAAGCGCTCGAAAGCATTGTGGCCCAGCTGAGCCGGCCTGATCCGGC
GTTGGCCGCGTTGACCAACGACCACCTCGTCGCCTTGGCCTGCCTCGGCGGACGTCCTGCCATGGATGCA
GTGAAAAAGGGATTGCCGCACGCGCCGGAATTGATCAGAAGAGTCAATCGCCGTATTGGCGAACGCACGT
CCCATCGCGTTGCGGGATCCATGGACTACAAGGACGACGATGACAAGAGCCCCAAGAAGAAGAGAAAGGT
GGAGGCCAGCGGTTCCGGACGGGCTGACGCATTGGACGATTTTGATCTGGATATGCTGGGAAGTGACGCC
CTCGATGATTTTGACCTTGACATGCTTGGTTCGGATGCCCTTGATGACTTTGACCTCGACATGCTCGGCA
GTGACGCCCTTGATGATTTCGACCTGGACATGCTGATTAACTCTAGTTGAGAATTCTGTACATATGGGCA
CCAAAGAACCTGTAAACGTTATCTTTTTAAATTGAATGTGCACAAATAAAAGTTTGGAAAAGAAAAAAAA
AAAAAAAAAAAAAAAAAAAAAAAAAAAAAAAAAAAAAAAAAAAAAAAAAAAAAAAAAAAAATACGCATCA
TACGCTGTGGCGTACCTCGAGTCTAGAGGGCCCTTCGAACAAAAACTCATCTCAGAAGAGGATCTGAATA
TGCATACCGGTCATCATCACCATCACCATTGAGTTTAAACCCGCTGATCAGCCTCGACTGTGCCTTCTAG
TTGCCAGCCATCTGTTGTTTGCCCCTCCCCCGTGCCTTCCTTGACCCTGGAAGGTGCCACTCCCACTGTC
CTTTCCTAATAAAATGAGGAAATTGCATCGCATTGTCTGAGTAGGTGTCATTCTATTCTGGGGGGTGGGG
TGGGGCAGGACAGCAAGGGGGAGGATTGGGAAGACAATAGCAGGCATGCTGGGGATGCGGTGGGCTCTAT
GGGCGGCCGCCACTGGCCGTCGTTTTACAACGTCGTGACTGGGAAAACCCTGGCGTTACCCAACTTAATC
GCCTTGCAGCACATCCCCCTTTCGCCAGCTGGCGTAATAGCGAAGAGGCCCGCACCGATCGCCCTTCCCA
ACAGTTGCGCAGCCTGAATGGCGAATGGG
[124 nt withheld, positions 4930-5053]
C
[91 nt withheld, positions 5055-5145]
A
[49 nt withheld, positions 5147-5195]
CCTTTGACGTTGGAGTCCACGTTCTTT
[37 nt withheld, positions 5223-5259]
ACCCTATCTCGGTCTATTCTTTTGATTTATAAGGGATTTTGCCGATTTCGGCCTATTGGTTAAAAAATGA
GCTGATTTAACAAAAATTTAACGCGAATTTTAACAAAATATTAACGCTTACAATTTAGGTGGCACTTTTC
GGGGAAATGTGCGCGGAACCCCTATTTGTTTATTTTTCTAAATACATTCAAATATGTATCCGCTCATGAG
ACAATAACCCTGATAAATGCTTCAATAATATTGAAAAAGGAAGAGTATGAGTATTCAACATTTCCGTGTC
GCCCTTATTCCCTTTTTTGCGGCATTTTGCCTTCCTGTTTTTGCTCACCCAGAAACGCTGGTGAAAGTAA
AAGATGCTGAAGATCAGTTGGGTGCACGAGTGGGTTACATCGAACTGGATCTCAACAGCGGTAAGATCCT
TGAGAGTTTTCGCCCCGAAGAACGTTTTCCAATGATGAGCACTTTTAAAGTTCTGCTATGTGGCGCGGTA
TTATCCCGTATTGACGCCGGGCAAGAGCAACTCGGTCGCCGCATACACTATTCTCAGAATGACTTGGTTG
AGTACTCACCAGTCACAGAAAAGCATCTTACGGATGGCATGACAGTAAGAGAATTATGCAGTGCTGCCAT
AACCATGAGTGATAACACTGCGGCCAACTTACTTCTGACAACGATCGGAGGACCGAAGGAGCTAACCGCT
TTTTTGCACAACATGGGGGATCATGTAACTCGCCTTGATCGTTGGGAACCGGAGCTGAATGAAGCCATAC
CAAACGACGAGCGTGACACCACGATGCCTGTAGCAATGGCAACAACGTTGCGCAAACTATTAACTGGCGA
ACTACTTACTCTAGCTTCCCGGCAACAATTAATAGACTGGATGGAGGCGGATAAAGTTGCAGGACCACTT
CTGCGCTCGGCCCTTCCGGCTGGCTGGTTTATTGCTGATAAATCTGGAGCCGGTGAGCGTGGGTCTCGCG
GTATCATTGCAGCACTGGGGCCAGATGGTAAGCCCTCCCGTATCGTAGTTATCTACACGACGGGGAGTCA
GGCAACTATGGATGAACGAAATAGACAGATCGCTGAGATAGGTGCCTCACTGATTAAGCATTGGTAACTG
TCAGACCAAGTTTACTCATATATACTTTAGATTGATTTAAAACTTCATTTTTAATTTAAAAGGATCTAGG
TGAAGATCCTTTTTGATAATCTCATGACCAAAATCCCTTAACGTGAGTTTTCGTTCCACTGAGCGTCAGA
CCCCGTAGAAAAGATCAAAGGATCTTCTTGAGATCCTTTTTTTCTGCGCGTAATCTGCTGCTTGCAAACA
AAAAAACCACCGCTACCAGCGGTGGTTTGTTTGCCGGATCAAGAGCTACCAACTCTTTTTCCGAAGGTAA
CTGGCTTCAGCAGAGCGCAGATACCAAATACTGTCCTTCTAGTGTAGCCGTAGTTAGGCCACCACTTCAA
GAACTCTGTAGCACCGCCTACATACCTCGCTCTGCTAATCCTGTTACCAGTGGCTGCTGCCAGTGGCGAT
AAGTCGTGTCTTACCGGGTTGGACTCAAGACGATAGTTACCGGATAAGGCGCAGCGGTCGGGCTGAACGG
GGGGTTCGTGCACACAGCCCAGCTTGGAGCGAACGACCTACACCGAACTGAGATACCTACAGCGTGAGCT
ATGAGAAAGCGCCACGCTTCCCGAAGGGAGAAAGGCGGACAGGTATCCGGTAAGCGGCAGGGTCGGAACA
GGAGAGCGCACGAGGGAGCTTCCAGGGGGAAACGCCTGGTATCTTTATAGTCCTGTCGGGTTTCGCCACC
TCTGACTTGAGCGTCGATTTTTGTGATGCTCGTCAGGGGGGCGGAGCCTATGGAAAAACGCCAGCAACGC
GGCCTTTTTACGGTTCCTGGCCTTTTGCTGGCCTTTTGCTCACATGTTCTTTCCTGCGTTATCCCCTGAT
TCTGTGGATAACCGTATTACCGCCTTTGAGTGAGCTGATACCGCTCGCCGCAGCCGAACGACCGAGCGCA
GCGAGTCAGTGAGCGAGGAAGCGGAAGAGCGCCCAATACGCAAACCGCCTCTCCCCGCGCGTTGGCCGAT
TCATTAATGCAGCTGGCACGACAGGTTTCCCGACTGGAAAGCGGGCAGTGAGCGCAACGCAATTAATGTG
AGTTAGCTCACTCATTAG
Features (pLannotate 1.2.2; 20 found; start..end, strand, type, name):
     12..42      +  promoter       lac promoter: promoter for the E. coli lac operon
     50..66      +  protein_bind   lac operator: The lac repressor binds to the lac operator to inhibit transcription in E. coli. This inhibition can be relieved by adding lactose or isopropyl-β-D-thiogalactopyranoside (IPTG). lac repressor encoded by lacI
    110..489     +  enhancer       CMV enhancer: human cytomegalovirus immediate early enhancer
    491..768     +  promoter       chicken β-actin promoter: No description available
    769..1777    +  intron         chimeric intron: chimera between introns from chicken β-actin and rabbit β-globin
   1790..1808    +  promoter       T7 promoter: promoter for bacteriophage T7 RNA polymerase
   1833..1875    +  5'UTR          Xenopus globin 5'-UTR: translational enhancer from the 5'-UTR of the major beta-globin gene of Xenopus laevis
   1917..2429    +  CDS            avrXa10 (fragment): AVX10_XANOO - Experimental evidence at protein level: Swiss-Prot protein existence level 1. Avirulence protein. Induces the hypersensitive response (HR)in rice plants carrying the resistance gene Xa10. Activity depends on the presence of the core repeat domains; replacement with repeat domains from other proteins (AvrBs3 of X.euvesicatoria (AC P14727) or AvrXa7 of this organism) does not elicit the HR. Probably acts as a transcription factor in its host plant (rice) to induce plant resistance or disease. From Xanthomonas oryzae pv. oryzae.
   3816..4004    +  CDS            avrBs3 (fragment): AVRB3_XANEU - Experimental evidence at protein level: Swiss-Prot protein existence level 1. Avirulence protein. Acts as a transcription factor in C.annuum plants. In susceptible plants lacking the Bs3 resistance gene induces expression of a number of genes, including genes homologous to a family of auxin-induced genes, alpha-expansin genes, pectate lyase, anthocyanidin glucoside rhamnosyl transferase and at least one transcription factor, UPA20. Their expression leads to plant hypertrophy in mesophyll cells, probably mainly mediated by UPA20 (PubMed:17962565). In resistant plants induces the h
   4017..4037    +  CDS            FLAG (fragment): FLAG® epitope tag, followed by an enterokinase cleavage site
   4206..4222    +  CDS            VP96 (fragment): 6 tandem repeats of the minimal activation domain of herpes simplex virus VP16 (Cheng et al., 2013)
   4317..4338    +  promoter       TEF1 promoter (fragment): S. cerevisiae TEF1; promoter for EF-1α
   4538..4762    +  polyA_signal   bGH poly(A) signal: bovine growth hormone polyadenylation signal
   4771..4925    +  CDS            lacZα (fragment): LacZα fragment of β-galactosidase; lacZ fragment
   4930..5358    +  rep_origin     f1 ori (sequence partly withheld): f1 bacteriophage origin of replication; arrow indicates direction of (+) strand synthesis
   5411..5515    +  promoter       AmpR promoter: bla
   5516..6376    +  CDS            AmpR: β-lactamase; bla; confers resistance to ampicillin, carbenicillin, and related antibiotics
   6547..7135    +  rep_origin     ori: high-copy-number ColE1/pMB1/pBR322/pUC origin of replication
   7318..7410    +  CDS            lacI (fragment): lac repressor; lacI; The lac repressor binds to the lac operator to inhibit transcription in E. coli. This inhibition can be relieved by adding lactose or isopropyl-β-D-thiogalactopyranoside (IPTG).
   7423..7444    +  protein_bind   CAP binding site: CAP binding activates transcription in the presence of cAMP. E. coli catabolite activator protein
