[The description below was written by a language model from this plasmid's Addgene catalogue record and pLannotate feature annotations shown in this document.]
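Description:
pTAL-MajSat-FLAG-NLS-VP64 is a mammalian expression plasmid of about 7.4 kb, built on the pTALYM3B15 backbone. It produces a designer TALE (transcription activator-like effector) protein directed against mouse major satellite repeats and fused to a FLAG epitope, a nuclear localisation signal and the VP64 transactivation domain. It is propagated in E. coli through a high-copy ColE1/pUC-type origin with ampicillin selection (AmpR under its own bla promoter). The backbone also retains an f1 phage origin and remnants of a lac cloning region: lac promoter and operator, CAP site, and lacZα and lacI fragments.

Expression is driven by the composite CAG promoter, annotated as the CMV immediate-early enhancer, the chicken β-actin promoter and a chimeric β-actin/β-globin intron. Downstream of it lie a T7 promoter and a Xenopus β-globin 5′UTR translational enhancer. This arrangement would also allow in vitro transcription of mRNA, although the record does not state that use. The open reading frame is detected only in pieces. An N-terminal segment matches AvrXa10 and a C-terminal segment matches AvrBs3, and these flank an unannotated stretch of roughly 1.4 kb that presumably holds the customised repeat array specifying the major satellite target. A FLAG tag follows, and then a short match to tandem VP16 minimal activation repeats that is consistent with VP64. The NLS named in the construct is not separately annotated. A bGH polyadenylation signal terminates the transcript, and the brief TEF1 promoter hit is probably a spurious fragment match.

The construct recruits a strong transcriptional activator to pericentromeric major satellite sequences in mouse cells. The FLAG tag allows detection of the fusion protein.
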