Addgene plasmid #69074: pTAL-MajSat-FLAG-NLS-VP64
Purpose: Expresses TALE for mouse major satellite with VP64 and FLAG under CAG promoter
Depositing lab: Maria-Elena Torres-Padilla. Depositing organization: Institut de Genetique et de Biologie Moleculaire et Cellulaire (IGBMC). Publication: Early embryonic-like cells are induced by downregulating replication-dependent chromatin assembly. Ishiuchi T, Enriquez-Gasca R, Mizutani E, Boskovic A, Ziegler-Birling C, Rodriguez-Terrones D, Wakayama T, Vaquerizas JM, Torres-Padilla ME. Nat Struct Mol Biol. 2015 Aug 3. doi: 10.1038/nsmb.3066. PubMed 26237512.
Backbone
  Vector backbone: pTALYM3B15
  Vector type: Mammalian Expression
Growth in bacteria
  Bacterial resistance: Ampicillin, 100 μg/mL
  Growth temperature: 37°C
  Growth strain: DH5alpha
  Copy number: Unknown
Gene/Insert
  Gene/Insert name: TALE
Terms and licenses: Academic/Nonprofit Terms; Industry Terms: Not Available to Industry
How to cite: pTAL-MajSat-FLAG-NLS-VP64 was a gift from Maria-Elena Torres-Padilla (Addgene plasmid # 69074 ; http://n2t.net/addgene:69074 ; RRID:Addgene_69074)
