>Addgene plasmid #69074 | pTAL-MajSat-FLAG-NLS-VP64 | addgene partial sequence | sequence record 124157 | T7 5'-TAATACGACTCACTATAGGG-3'
AAAAGAGGAAGGTGCAGGTGGATCTACNCACGCTCGGCTACAGTCAGCAGCAGCAAGAGAAGATCAAACC
GAAGGTGCGTTCGACAGTGGCGCAGCACCACGAGGCACTGGTGGGCCATGGGTTTACACACGCGCACATC
GTTGCGCTCAGCCAACACCCGGCAGCGTTAGGGACCGTCGCTGTCACGTATCAGCACATAATCACGGCGT
TGCCAGAGGCGACACACGAANACATCNTTGGCGTCGGCAAACAGTGGTCCGGCGCACGCNCCCTGGAGGC
CTTGCTCACGGATGCGNGGGAGTTGAGAGGTCCGCCGTTACAGTTGGACACAGGCCAACTTGTGAAGATT
GCNAAACGTGGCGGCGTGACCGCAATGGAGGCAGTG
