>Addgene plasmid #69074 | pTAL-MajSat-FLAG-NLS-VP64 | addgene partial sequence | sequence record 124933 | TAL-F2 5'-ccaacgaccacctcgtcgcc-3'
AAGGGATTGCCGCACGCGCCGGAATTGATCAGAAGAGTCAATCGCCGTATTGGCGAACGCACGTCCCATC
GCGTTGCGGGATCCATGGACTACAAGGACGACGATGACAAGAGCCCCAAGAAGAAGAGAAAGGTGGAGGC
CAGCGGTTCCGGACGGGCTGACGCATTGGACGATTTTGATCTGGATATGCTGGGAAGTGACGCCCTCGAT
GATTTTGACCTTGACATGCTTGGTTCGGATGCCCTTGATGACTTTGACCTCGACATGCTCGGCAGTGACG
CCCTTGATGATTTCGACCTGGACATGCTGATTAACTCTAGTTGAGAATTCTGTACATATGGGCACCAAAG
AACCTGTAAACGTTATCTTTTTAAATTGAATGTGCACAAATAAAAGTTTGGAAAAGAAAAAAAAAAAAAA
AAAAAAAAAAAAAAAAAAAAAAAAAAAAAAAAAAAAAAAAAAAAAAAAAAAA
